Addgene plasmid #141875: TFORF1822
Purpose: Lentiviral vector for overexpressing transcription factor ORFs with unique 24-bp barcodes. Barcodes facilitate identification of transcription factors in pooled screens.
Depositing lab: Feng Zhang. Depositing organization: Broad Institute. Publication: A transcription factor atlas of directed differentiation. Joung J, Ma S, Tay T, Geiger-Schuller KR, Kirchgatterer PC, Verdine VK, Guo B, Arias-Garcia MA, Allen WE, Singh A, Kuksenko O, Abudayyeh OO, Gootenberg JS, Fu Z, Macrae RK, Buenrostro JD, Regev A, Zhang F. Cell. 2023 Jan 5;186(1):209-229.e26. doi: 10.1016/j.cell.2022.11.026. PubMed 36608654.
Backbone
  Vector backbone: pLX_TRC317
  Backbone manufacturer: Broad Institute Genetic Perturbation Platform
  Backbone size w/o insert (bp): 8264
  Vector type: Mammalian Expression, Lentiviral
  Selectable markers: Puromycin
Growth in bacteria
  Bacterial resistance: Ampicillin, 100 μg/mL
  Growth temperature: 37°C
  Growth strain: NEB Stable
  Copy number: High Copy
Gene/Insert
  Gene/Insert name: ZNF138
  Species: H. sapiens (human)
  Insert size (bp): 482
  Entrez Gene: ZNF138 (a.k.a. pHZ-32)
  Promoter: EF1a
  Cloning method: Unknown
  Sequencing primers: 5′ GGGTGGAGACTGAAGTTAGGCCAG; 3′ CACATAGCGTAAAAGGAGCAACATAG
Terms and licenses: Academic/Nonprofit Terms; Industry Terms: Not Available to Industry
Depositor comments: NM_001160183,ENST00000494380 . The transcription factor ORF portion of this plasmid was synthesized by Genewiz. Please test multiple small colonies in case of plasmid recombination. To make this collection available in a timely manner, a portion of this collection was not fully sequenced by Addgene. If an Addgene verified full plasmid sequence is not available, please contact us prior to placing an order to request the full sequence.
How to cite: TFORF1822 was a gift from Feng Zhang (Addgene plasmid # 141875 ; http://n2t.net/addgene:141875 ; RRID:Addgene_141875)
