[The description below was written by a language model from this plasmid's Addgene catalogue record and pLannotate feature annotations shown in this document.]
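Description:
TFORF1822 is a third-generation-style, self-inactivating lentiviral expression plasmid built on the pLX_TRC317 backbone and carrying a human ZNF138 open reading frame (a short isoform of about 480 bp, made by gene synthesis) for overexpression in mammalian cells. It belongs to a large barcoded transcription factor ORF collection: each member carries a unique 24-bp barcode so that the factor delivered to a cell can be identified by sequencing in pooled screens, such as directed differentiation screens. In bacteria the plasmid is maintained through a high-copy ColE1/pUC-type origin and ampicillin resistance (AmpR). An f1 origin and remnants of a lac/lacZα cloning region flanked by T3 and T7 promoters are also present in the backbone.

The viral portion begins with an RSV promoter fused to a truncated HIV-1 5' LTR, which drives Tat-independent production of genomic RNA in packaging cells. This is followed by the Ψ packaging signal with a gag fragment, and the RRE for Rev-dependent nuclear export. Within the transfer cassette, an SV40 early promoter/origin drives puromycin N-acetyltransferase for selection of transduced cells. Next come the cPPT/CTS element, which aids nuclear import, and the strong constitutive EF-1α promoter driving the ORF. The automated annotation labels the first part of the insert as a ZNF720 fragment, most likely reflecting homology between conserved domains of related zinc finger proteins rather than a different insert, since the catalogue names ZNF138. The barcode is not annotated in the feature table. Downstream, WPRE enhances transcript expression, and the ΔU3 3' LTR inactivates the viral promoter after integration. An SV40 poly(A) signal follows the 3' LTR. The depositor notes a risk of recombination during propagation.
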