Features (pLannotate 1.2.2; 31 found; start..end, strand, type, name):
      5..231     +  promoter       RSV promoter: Rous sarcoma virus enhancer/promoter
    232..412     +  LTR            5' LTR (truncated): truncated 5' long terminal repeat (LTR) from HIV-1
    459..584     +  misc_feature   HIV-1 Ψ: packaging signal of human immunodeficiency virus type 1
    568..931     +  CDS            HIV-1 gag (fragment): gag protein from human immunodeficiency virus 1; gag
   1077..1310    +  misc_feature   RRE: The Rev response element (RRE) of HIV-1 allows for Rev-dependent mRNA export from the nucleus to the cytoplasm.
   1687..1713    +  CDS            Rev (fragment): human immunodeficiency virus 1 (HIV-1) Rev protein; rev; enhances nuclear export of unspliced and incompletely spliced viral mRNAs
   1720..1743    +  promoter       SV40 promoter (fragment): SV40 early promoter
   1744..1815    +  promoter       SV40 promoter (fragment): SV40 enhancer and early promoter
   1839..1974    +  rep_origin     SV40 ori: SV40 origin of replication
   2020..2616    +  CDS            PuroR (fragment): puromycin N-acetyltransferase; pac from Streptomyces; confers resistance to puromycin
   2665..2782    +  misc_feature   cPPT/CTS: central polypurine tract and central termination sequence of HIV-1
   2847..2913    +  CDS            small t antigen (fragment): SV40 (simian virus 40) small t antigen
   2920..4098    +  promoter       EF-1α promoter: strong constitutive promoter for human elongation factor EF-1α
   4115..4354    +  CDS            ZNF720 (fragment): ZN720_HUMAN - Experimental evidence at protein level: Swiss-Prot protein existence level 1. From Homo sapiens (Human).
   4508..4561    +  promoter       U6 promoter (fragment): RNA polymerase III promoter for human U6 snRNA
   4603..5191    +  misc_feature   WPRE: woodchuck hepatitis virus posttranscriptional regulatory element
   5242..5261    +  misc_feature   cPPT/CTS (fragment): central polypurine tract and central termination sequence of HIV-1
   5263..5496    +  LTR            3' LTR (ΔU3): self-inactivating 3' long terminal repeat (LTR) from HIV-1
   5574..5695    +  polyA_signal   SV40 poly(A) signal: SV40 polyadenylation signal
   5735..5870    +  rep_origin     SV40 ori: SV40 origin of replication
   5891..5909    -  promoter       T7 promoter: promoter for bacteriophage T7 RNA polymerase
   5917..6072    +  CDS            lacZα (fragment): LacZα fragment of β-galactosidase; lacZ fragment
   6077..6505    +  rep_origin     f1 ori (sequence partly withheld): f1 bacteriophage origin of replication; arrow indicates direction of (+) strand synthesis
   6558..6662    +  promoter       AmpR promoter: bla
   6663..7523    +  CDS            AmpR: β-lactamase; bla; confers resistance to ampicillin, carbenicillin, and related antibiotics
   7694..8282    +  rep_origin     ori: high-copy-number ColE1/pMB1/pBR322/pUC origin of replication
   8465..8557    +  CDS            lacI (fragment): lac repressor; lacI; The lac repressor binds to the lac operator to inhibit transcription in E. coli. This inhibition can be relieved by adding lactose or isopropyl-β-D-thiogalactopyranoside (IPTG).
   8570..8591    +  protein_bind   CAP binding site: CAP binding activates transcription in the presence of cAMP. E. coli catabolite activator protein
   8606..8636    +  promoter       lac promoter: promoter for the E. coli lac operon
   8644..8660    +  protein_bind   lac operator: The lac repressor binds to the lac operator to inhibit transcription in E. coli. This inhibition can be relieved by adding lactose or isopropyl-β-D-thiogalactopyranoside (IPTG). lac repressor encoded by lacI
   8705..8723    +  promoter       T3 promoter: promoter for bacteriophage T3 RNA polymerase
>Addgene plasmid #141875 | TFORF1822 | addgene full sequence | sequence record 415055 | Addgene NGS Result
TTAATGTAGTCTTATGCAATACTCTTGTAGTCTTGCAACATGGTAACGATGAGTTAGCAACATGCCTTAC
AAGGAGAGAAAAAGCACCGTGCATGCCGATTGGTGGAAGTAAGGTGGTACGATCGTGCCTTATTAGGAAG
GCAACAGACGGGTCTGACATGGATTGGACGAACCACTGAATTGCCGCATTGCAGAGATATTGTATTTAAG
TGCCTAGCTCGATACATAAACGGGTCTCTCTGGTTAGACCAGATCTGAGCCTGGGAGCTCTCTGGCTAAC
TAGGGAACCCACTGCTTAAGCCTCAATAAAGCTTGCCTTGAGTGCTTCAAGTAGTGTGTGCCCGTCTGTT
GTGTGACTCTGGTAACTAGAGATCCCTCAGACCCTTTTAGTCAGTGTGGAAAATCTCTAGCAGTGGCGCC
CGAACAGGGACTTGAAAGCGAAAGGGAAACCAGAGGAGCTCTCTCGACGCAGGACTCGGCTTGCTGAAGC
GCGCACGGCAAGAGGCGAGGGGCGGCGACTGGTGAGTACGCCAAAAATTTTGACTAGCGGAGGCTAGAAG
GAGAGAGATGGGTGCGAGAGCGTCAGTATTAAGCGGGGGAGAATTAGATCGCGATGGGAAAAAATTCGGT
TAAGGCCAGGGGGAAAGAAAAAATATAAATTAAAACATATAGTATGGGCAAGCAGGGAGCTAGAACGATT
CGCAGTTAATCCTGGCCTGTTAGAAACATCAGAAGGCTGTAGACAAATACTGGGACAGCTACAACCATCC
CTTCAGACAGGATCAGAAGAACTTAGATCATTATATAATACAGTAGCAACCCTCTATTGTGTGCATCAAA
GGATAGAGATAAAAGACACCAAGGAAGCTTTAGACAAGATAGAGGAAGAGCAAAACAAAAGTAAGACCAC
CGCACAGCAAGCGGCCGCTGATCTTCAGACCTGGAGGAGGAGATATGAGGGACAATTGGAGAAGTGAATT
ATATAAATATAAAGTAGTAAAAATTGAACCATTAGGAGTAGCACCCACCAAGGCAAAGAGAAGAGTGGTG
CAGAGAGAAAAAAGAGCAGTGGGAATAGGAGCTTTGTTCCTTGGGTTCTTGGGAGCAGCAGGAAGCACTA
TGGGCGCAGCGTCAATGACGCTGACGGTACAGGCCAGACAATTATTGTCTGGTATAGTGCAGCAGCAGAA
CAATTTGCTGAGGGCTATTGAGGCGCAACAGCATCTGTTGCAACTCACAGTCTGGGGCATCAAGCAGCTC
CAGGCAAGAATCCTGGCTGTGGAAAGATACCTAAAGGATCAACAGCTCCTGGGGATTTGGGGTTGCTCTG
GAAAACTCATTTGCACCACTGCTGTGCCTTGGAATGCTAGTTGGAGTAATAAATCTCTGGAACAGATTTG
GAATCACACGACCTGGATGGAGTGGGACAGAGAAATTAACAATTACACAAGCTTAATACACTCCTTAATT
GAAGAATCGCAAAACCAGCAAGAAAAGAATGAACAAGAATTATTGGAATTAGATAAATGGGCAAGTTTGT
GGAATTGGTTTAACATAACAAATTGGCTGTGGTATATAAAATTATTCATAATGATAGTAGGAGGCTTGGT
AGGTTTAAGAATAGTTTTTGCTGTACTTTCTATAGTGAATAGAGTTAGGCAGGGATATTCACCATTATCG
TTTCAGACCCACCTCCCAACCCCGAGGGGACCCATGCATTGCATCTCAATTAGTCAGCAACCAGGTGTGG
AAAGTCCCCAGGCTCCCCAGCAGGCAGAAGTATGCAAAGCATGCGTCTCAATTAGTCAGCAACCATAGTC
CCGCCCCTAACTCCGCCCATCCCGCCCCTAACTCCGCCCAGTTCCGCCCATTCTCCGCCCCATGGCTGAC
TAATTTTTTTTATTTATGCAGAGGCCGAGGCCGCCTCGGCCTCTGAGCTATTCCAGAAGTAGTGAGGAGG
CTTTTTTGGAGGCCTAGGCTTTTGCAAAAAGCTTTCTAGAGGTACCACCGGAGCTTACCATGACCGAGTA
CAAGCCCACGGTGCGCCTCGCCACCCGCGACGACGTCCCCAGGGCCGTACGCACCCTCGCCGCCGCGTTC
GCCGACTACCCCGCCACGCGCCACACCGTCGATCCGGACCGCCACATCGAGCGGGTCACCGAGCTGCAAG
AACTCTTCCTCACGCGCGTCGGGCTCGACATCGGCAAGGTGTGGGTCGCGGACGACGGCGCCGCCGTGGC
GGTCTGGACCACGCCGGAGAGCGTCGAAGCGGGGGCGGTGTTCGCCGAGATCGGCCCGCGCATGGCCGAG
TTGAGCGGTTCCCGGCTGGCCGCGCAGCAACAGATGGAAGGCCTCCTGGCGCCGCACCGGCCCAAGGAGC
CCGCGTGGTTCCTGGCCACCGTCGGCGTCTCGCCCGACCACCAGGGCAAGGGTCTGGGCAGCGCCGTCGT
GCTCCCCGGAGTGGAGGCGGCCGAGCGCGCCGGGGTGCCCGCCTTCCTGGAGACCTCCGCGCCCCGCAAC
CTCCCCTTCTACGAGCGGCTCGGCTTCACCGTCACCGCCGACGTCGAGGTGCCCGAAGGACCGCGCACCT
GGTGCATGACCCGCAAGCCCGGTGCCAGTTAACGAATTCTAGATCTTGAGACAAATGGCAGTATTCATCC
ACAATTTTAAAAGAAAAGGGGGGATTGGGGGGTACAGTGCAGGGGAAAGAATAGTAGACATAATAGCAAC
AGACATACAAACTAAAGAATTACAAAAACAAATTACAAAAATTCAAAATTTTCGGGTTTATTACAGGGAC
AGCAGAGATCCACTTTGGCGCCGGCTCGAGGCCTGCAGGTGCAAAGATGGATAAAGTTTTAAACAGAGAG
GAATCTTTGCAGCTAATGGACCTTCTAGGTCTTGAAAGGAGTGGGAATTGGCTCCGGTGCCCGTCAGTGG
GCAGAGCGCACATCGCCCACAGTCCCCGAGAAGTTGGGGGGAGGGGTCGGCAATTGAACCGGTGCCTAGA
GAAGGTGGCGCGGGGTAAACTGGGAAAGTGATGTCGTGTACTGGCTCCGCCTTTTTCCCGAGGGTGGGGG
AGAACCGTATATAAGTGCAGTAGTCGCCGTGAACGTTCTTTTTCGCAACGGGTTTGCCGCCAGAACACAG
GTAAGTGCCGTGTGTGGTTCCCGCGGGCCTGGCCTCTTTACGGGTTATGGCCCTTGCGTGCCTTGAATTA
CTTCCACCTGGCTGCAGTACGTGATTCTTGATCCCGAGCTTCGGGTTGGAAGTGGGTGGGAGAGTTCGAG
GCCTTGCGCTTAAGGAGCCCCTTCGCCTCGTGCTTGAGTTGAGGCCTGGCCTGGGCGCTGGGGCCGCCGC
GTGCGAATCTGGTGGCACCTTCGCGCCTGTCTCGCTGCTTTCGATAAGTCTCTAGCCATTTAAAATTTTT
GATGACCTGCTGCGACGCTTTTTTTCTGGCAAGATAGTCTTGTAAATGCGGGCCAAGATCTGCACACTGG
TATTTCGGTTTTTGGGGCCGCGGGCGGCGACGGGGCCCGTGCGTCCCAGCGCACATGTTCGGCGAGGCGG
GGCCTGCGAGCGCGGCCACCGAGAATCGGACGGGGGTAGTCTCAAGCTGGCCGGCCTGCTCTGGTGCCTG
GCCTCGCGCCGCCGTGTATCGCCCCGCCCTGGGCGGCAAGGCTGGCCCGGTCGGCACCAGTTGCGTGAGC
GGAAAGATGGCCGCTTCCCGGCCCTGCTGCAGGGAGCTCAAAATGGAGGACGCGGCGCTCGGGAGAGCGG
GCGGGTGAGTCACCCACACAAAGGAAAAGGGCCTTTCCGTCCTCAGCCGTCGCTTCATGTGACTCCACGG
AGTACCGGGCGCCGTCCAGGCACCTCGATTAGTTCTCGAGCTTTTGGAGTACGTCGTCTTTAGGTTGGGG
GGAGGGGTTTTATGCGATGGAGTTTCCCCACACTGAGTGGGTGGAGACTGAAGTTAGGCCAGCTTGGCAC
TTGATGTAATTCTCCTTGGAATTTGCCCTTTTTGAGTTTGGATCTTGGTTCATTCTCAAGCCTCAGACAG
TGGTTCAAAGTTTTTTTCTTCCATTTCAGGTGTCGTGAGGCTAGCACCGCCACCATGGGACCACTGACAT
TTATGGATGTGGCCATAGAGTTCTCTTTGGAGGAGTGGCAGTGCCTGGACACTGCACAGCGGAATGTATA
TAGGCATGTGATGTTAGAGAACTACAGAAACCTGGTTTTCTTGGACCTGATTACCTGTCTGGAACAAGGA
AAAGAGCCCTGGAATATGAAGAGACATGAGATGGTGGTAGCCAAACATTCAGCTGTAGCATTTACCTTTG
ATCTCAGTGGACTCAACATTTTGTCATTCCAAAGTATCCTGCCATTTGTTTCAGCACTTTATGTCATGGG
AAACAGAAACCAGTGTCTGCAAAAGCACCTAGAAGCCAGAAATAAAGATCTCTGTGTTCTCGTTTTGCCC
AAGACCTTTGGCTAGTAATGAACTAGTCCGTAACTTGAAAGTATTTCGATTTCTTGGCTTTATATATCTT
GTGGAAAGGACGATGCGAGACATTCACAGGGAGCACAACGCGTTAAGTCGACAATCAACCTCTGGATTAC
AAAATTTGTGAAAGATTGACTGGTATTCTTAACTATGTTGCTCCTTTTACGCTATGTGGATACGCTGCTT
TAATGCCTTTGTATCATGCTATTGCTTCCCGTATGGCTTTCATTTTCTCCTCCTTGTATAAATCCTGGTT
GCTGTCTCTTTATGAGGAGTTGTGGCCCGTTGTCAGGCAACGTGGCGTGGTGTGCACTGTGTTTGCTGAC
GCAACCCCCACTGGTTGGGGCATTGCCACCACCTGTCAGCTCCTTTCCGGGACTTTCGCTTTCCCCCTCC
CTATTGCCACGGCGGAACTCATCGCCGCCTGCCTTGCCCGCTGCTGGACAGGGGCTCGGCTGTTGGGCAC
TGACAATTCCGTGGTGTTGTCGGGGAAATCATCGTCCTTTCCTTGGCTGCTCGCCTGTGTTGCCACCTGG
ATTCTGCGCGGGACGTCCTTCTGCTACGTCCCTTCGGCCCTCAATCCAGCGGACCTTCCTTCCCGCGGCC
TGCTGCCGGCTCTGCGGCCTCTTCCGCGTCTTCGCCTTCGCCCTCAGACGAGTCGGATCTCCCTTTGGGC
CGCCTCCCCGCGTCGACTTTAAGACCAATGACTTACAAGGCAGCTGTAGATCTTAGCCACTTTTTAAAAG
AAAAGGGGGGACTGGAAGGGCTAATTCACTCCCAACGAAGACAAGATCTGCTTTTTGCTTGTACTGGGTC
TCTCTGGTTAGACCAGATCTGAGCCTGGGAGCTCTCTGGCTAACTAGGGAACCCACTGCTTAAGCCTCAA
TAAAGCTTGCCTTGAGTGCTTCAAGTAGTGTGTGCCCGTCTGTTGTGTGACTCTGGTAACTAGAGATCCC
TCAGACCCTTTTAGTCAGTGTGGAAAATCTCTAGCAGTACGTATAGTAGTTCATGTCATCTTATTATTCA
GTATTTATAACTTGCAAAGAAATGAATATCAGAGAGTGAGAGGAACTTGTTTATTGCAGCTTATAATGGT
TACAAATAAAGCAATAGCATCACAAATTTCACAAATAAAGCATTTTTTTCACTGCATTCTAGTTGTGGTT
TGTCCAAACTCATCAATGTATCTTATCATGTCTGGCTCTAGCTATCCCGCCCCTAACTCCGCCCATCCCG
CCCCTAACTCCGCCCAGTTCCGCCCATTCTCCGCCCCATGGCTGACTAATTTTTTTTATTTATGCAGAGG
CCGAGGCCGCCTCGGCCTCTGAGCTATTCCAGAAGTAGTGAGGAGGCTTTTTTGGAGGCCTAGGGACGTA
CCCAATTCGCCCTATAGTGAGTCGTATTACGCGCGCTCACTGGCCGTCGTTTTACAACGTCGTGACTGGG
AAAACCCTGGCGTTACCCAACTTAATCGCCTTGCAGCACATCCCCCTTTCGCCAGCTGGCGTAATAGCGA
AGAGGCCCGCACCGATCGCCCTTCCCAACAGTTGCGCAGCCTGAATGGCGAATGGG
[124 nt withheld, positions 6077-6200]
C
[91 nt withheld, positions 6202-6292]
A
[49 nt withheld, positions 6294-6342]
CCTTTGACGTTGGAGTCCACGTTCTTT
[37 nt withheld, positions 6370-6406]
ACCCTATCTCGGTCTATTCTTTTGATTTATAAGGGATTTTGCCGATTTCGGCCTATTGGTTAAAAAATGA
GCTGATTTAACAAAAATTTAACGCGAATTTTAACAAAATATTAACGCTTACAATTTAGGTGGCACTTTTC
GGGGAAATGTGCGCGGAACCCCTATTTGTTTATTTTTCTAAATACATTCAAATATGTATCCGCTCATGAG
ACAATAACCCTGATAAATGCTTCAATAATATTGAAAAAGGAAGAGTATGAGTATTCAACATTTCCGTGTC
GCCCTTATTCCCTTTTTTGCGGCATTTTGCCTTCCTGTTTTTGCTCACCCAGAAACGCTGGTGAAAGTAA
AAGATGCTGAAGATCAGTTGGGTGCACGAGTGGGTTACATCGAACTGGATCTCAACAGCGGTAAGATCCT
TGAGAGTTTTCGCCCCGAAGAACGTTTTCCAATGATGAGCACTTTTAAAGTTCTGCTATGTGGCGCGGTA
TTATCCCGTATTGACGCCGGGCAAGAGCAACTCGGTCGCCGCATACACTATTCTCAGAATGACTTGGTTG
AGTACTCACCAGTCACAGAAAAGCATCTTACGGATGGCATGACAGTAAGAGAATTATGCAGTGCTGCCAT
AACCATGAGTGATAACACTGCGGCCAACTTACTTCTGACAACGATCGGAGGACCGAAGGAGCTAACCGCT
TTTTTGCACAACATGGGGGATCATGTAACTCGCCTTGATCGTTGGGAACCGGAGCTGAATGAAGCCATAC
CAAACGACGAGCGTGACACCACGATGCCTGTAGCAATGGCAACAACGTTGCGCAAACTATTAACTGGCGA
ACTACTTACTCTAGCTTCCCGGCAACAATTAATAGACTGGATGGAGGCGGATAAAGTTGCAGGACCACTT
CTGCGCTCGGCCCTTCCGGCTGGCTGGTTTATTGCTGATAAATCTGGAGCCGGTGAGCGTGGGTCTCGCG
GTATCATTGCAGCACTGGGGCCAGATGGTAAGCCCTCCCGTATCGTAGTTATCTACACGACGGGGAGTCA
GGCAACTATGGATGAACGAAATAGACAGATCGCTGAGATAGGTGCCTCACTGATTAAGCATTGGTAACTG
TCAGACCAAGTTTACTCATATATACTTTAGATTGATTTAAAACTTCATTTTTAATTTAAAAGGATCTAGG
TGAAGATCCTTTTTGATAATCTCATGACCAAAATCCCTTAACGTGAGTTTTCGTTCCACTGAGCGTCAGA
CCCCGTAGAAAAGATCAAAGGATCTTCTTGAGATCCTTTTTTTCTGCGCGTAATCTGCTGCTTGCAAACA
AAAAAACCACCGCTACCAGCGGTGGTTTGTTTGCCGGATCAAGAGCTACCAACTCTTTTTCCGAAGGTAA
CTGGCTTCAGCAGAGCGCAGATACCAAATACTGTTCTTCTAGTGTAGCCGTAGTTAGGCCACCACTTCAA
GAACTCTGTAGCACCGCCTACATACCTCGCTCTGCTAATCCTGTTACCAGTGGCTGCTGCCAGTGGCGAT
AAGTCGTGTCTTACCGGGTTGGACTCAAGACGATAGTTACCGGATAAGGCGCAGCGGTCGGGCTGAACGG
GGGGTTCGTGCACACAGCCCAGCTTGGAGCGAACGACCTACACCGAACTGAGATACCTACAGCGTGAGCT
ATGAGAAAGCGCCACGCTTCCCGAAGGGAGAAAGGCGGACAGGTATCCGGTAAGCGGCAGGGTCGGAACA
GGAGAGCGCACGAGGGAGCTTCCAGGGGGAAACGCCTGGTATCTTTATAGTCCTGTCGGGTTTCGCCACC
TCTGACTTGAGCGTCGATTTTTGTGATGCTCGTCAGGGGGGCGGAGCCTATGGAAAAACGCCAGCAACGC
GGCCTTTTTACGGTTCCTGGCCTTTTGCTGGCCTTTTGCTCACATGTTCTTTCCTGCGTTATCCCCTGAT
TCTGTGGATAACCGTATTACCGCCTTTGAGTGAGCTGATACCGCTCGCCGCAGCCGAACGACCGAGCGCA
GCGAGTCAGTGAGCGAGGAAGCGGAAGAGCGCCCAATACGCAAACCGCCTCTCCCCGCGCGTTGGCCGAT
TCATTAATGCAGCTGGCACGACAGGTTTCCCGACTGGAAAGCGGGCAGTGAGCGCAACGCAATTAATGTG
AGTTAGCTCACTCATTAGGCACCCCAGGCTTTACACTTTATGCTTCCGGCTCGTATGTTGTGTGGAATTG
TGAGCGGATAACAATTTCACACAGGAAACAGCTATGACCATGATTACGCCAAGCGCGCAATTAACCCTCA
CTAAAGGGAACAAAAGCTGGAGCTGCAAGC
