>Addgene plasmid #141875 | TFORF1822 | depositor partial sequence | sequence record 277762 | Insert
ACCGCCACCATGGGACCACTGACATTTATGGATGTGGCCATAGAGTTCTCTTTGGAGGAGTGGCAGTGCC
TGGACACTGCACAGCGGAATGTATATAGGCATGTGATGTTAGAGAACTACAGAAACCTGGTTTTCTTGGA
CCTGATTACCTGTCTGGAACAAGGAAAAGAGCCCTGGAATATGAAGAGACATGAGATGGTGGTAGCCAAA
CATTCAGCTGTAGCATTTACCTTTGATCTCAGTGGACTCAACATTTTGTCATTCCAAAGTATCCTGCCAT
TTGTTTCAGCACTTTATGTCATGGGAAACAGAAACCAGTGTCTGCAAAAGCACCTAGAAGCCAGAAATAA
AGATCTCTGTGTTCTCGTTTTGCCCAAGACCTTTGGCTAGTAATGAACTAGTCCGTAACTTGAAAGTATT
TCGATTTCTTGGCTTTATATATCTTGTGGAAAGGACGATGCGAGACATTCACAGGGAGCACA
