>Addgene plasmid #141875 | TFORF1822 | depositor partial sequence | sequence record 277763 | Barcode
TGCGAGACATTCACAGGGAGCACA
